Addgene plasmid #21754: pDEST27-GST-ATXN1 FL(84Q)
Depositing lab: Huda Zoghbi. Depositing organization: Baylor College of Medicine. Publication: Opposing effects of polyglutamine expansion on native protein complexes contribute to SCA1. Lim J, Crespo-Barreto J, Jafar-Nejad P, Bowman AB, Richman R, Hill DE, Orr HT, Zoghbi HY. Nature. 2008 Apr 10. 452(7188):713-8. 10.1038/nature06731 PubMed 18337722.
Backbone
  Vector backbone: pDEST27
  Backbone manufacturer: Invitrogen
  Backbone size w/o insert (bp): 8123
  Vector type: Mammalian Expression
  Selectable markers: Neomycin (select with G418)
Growth in bacteria
  Bacterial resistance: Ampicillin, 100 μg/mL
  Growth temperature: 37°C
  Growth strain: DH5alpha
  Growth instructions: DH10B or similar
  Copy number: High Copy
Gene/Insert
  Gene/Insert name: Ataxin-1 (alt name: ATXN1)
  Species: H. sapiens (human)
  Insert size (bp): 2604
  Mutation: insert contains a stretch of 84 Glutamines and no stop codon
  GenBank ID: NM_000332
  Entrez Gene: ATXN1 (a.k.a. ATX1, D6S504E, SCA1)
  Promoter: CMV
  Tag / fusion protein: GST (N terminal on backbone)
  Cloning method: Gateway Cloning
  Sequencing primers: 5′ pGEX 5'; 3′ M13 (-21) Forward or T7
Terms and licenses: Academic/Nonprofit Terms; Industry Terms: Not Available to Industry
How to cite: pDEST27-GST-ATXN1 FL(84Q) was a gift from Huda Zoghbi (Addgene plasmid # 21754 ; http://n2t.net/addgene:21754 ; RRID:Addgene_21754)
