[The description below was written by a language model from this plasmid's Addgene catalogue record.]
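Description:
pDEST27-GST-ATXN1 FL(84Q) is a mammalian expression plasmid built on the commercial Gateway destination vector pDEST27. It carries the full-length human ataxin-1 (ATXN1) coding sequence, an insert of about 2.6 kb in a backbone of roughly 8.1 kb. The insert was introduced by Gateway recombination, which places the open reading frame downstream of a CMV promoter and in frame with a glutathione S-transferase (GST) tag supplied by the backbone at the N terminus. The plasmid is maintained at high copy in standard E. coli cloning strains under ampicillin selection. It also carries a neomycin resistance marker, so transfected mammalian cells can be selected with G418. No feature table accompanies the record, so the origin of replication, polyadenylation signals and recombination site scars are not itemised.

The ATXN1 insert encodes a polyglutamine tract of 84 glutamines, an expansion of the type associated with spinocerebellar ataxia type 1 (SCA1), so the construct expresses a disease-form version of the protein. The record notes that the insert lacks a stop codon. Translation should therefore read through into downstream vector sequence until a stop is met, adding a short vector-derived extension at the C terminus, although the record does not describe this extension.

The strong constitutive CMV promoter and the GST tag make the construct suited to overexpressing expanded ataxin-1 in cultured mammalian cells and recovering it with its binding partners by glutathione affinity pull-down. This fits the associated study, which examined how polyglutamine expansion alters ataxin-1's native protein complexes in SCA1.
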