>Addgene plasmid #21754 | pDEST27-GST-ATXN1 FL(84Q) | addgene partial sequence | sequence record 82598 | pGEX-5 5'-GGGCTGGCAAGCCACGTTTGGTG-3'
TCGGATCTGGTTCCGCGTTCTAGATCAACAAGTTTGTACAAAAAAGTTGGCATGAAATCCAACCAAGAGC
GGAGCAACGAATGCCTGCCTCCCAAGAAGCGCGAGATCCCCGCCACCAGCCGGTCCTCCGAGGAGAAGGC
CCCTACCCTGCCCAGCGACAACCACCGGGTGGAGGGCACAGCATGGCTCCCGGGCAACCCTGGTGGCCGG
GGCCACGGGGGCGGGAGGCATGGGCCGGCAGGGACCTCGGTGGAGCTTGGTTTACAACAGGGAATAGGTT
TACACAAAGCATTGTCCACAGGGCTGGACTACTCCCCGCCCAGCGCTCCCAGGTCTGTCCCCGTGGCCAC
CACGCTGCCTGCCGCGTACGCCACCCCGCAGCCAGGGACCCCGGTGTCCCCCGTACAGTACGCTCACCTG
CCGCACACCTTCCAGTTCATTGGGTCCTCCCAATACAGTGGAACCTATGCCAGCTTCATCCCATCACAGC
TGATCCCCCCAACCGCCAACCCCGTCACCAGTGCAGTGGCCTCGGCCGCAGGGGCCACCACTCCATCCCA
GCGCTCCCAGCTGGAGGCCTATTCCACTCTGCTGGCCAACATGGGCAGTCTGAGCCAGACGCCGGGACAC
AAGGCTGAGCAGCAGCAGCAGCAGCAGCAGCAGCAGCAGCAGCAGCAGCAGCAGCAGCAGCAGCAGCAGC
AGCAGCAGCAGCAGCAGCAGCAGCAGCAGCAGCAGCAGCAGCAGCAGCAGCAGCAGCAGCAGCAGCAGCA
GCAGCAGCAGCAGCAGCAGCAGCAGCAGCAGCAGCAGCAGCAGCAGCAGCAGCAGCAGCAGCAGCAGCAG
CAGCAGCAGCAGCAGCAGCAGCAGCAGCAGCAGCAGCAGCAGCAGCAGCAGCACCTCAGCAGGGCTCCGG
GGCTCATCACCCCGGGGTCCCCC
