>Addgene plasmid #21754 | pDEST27-GST-ATXN1 FL(84Q) | addgene partial sequence | sequence record 82902 | M13pUC-Fwd 5'-CCCAGTCACGACGTTGTAAAACG-3'
CGACTCACTATAGGGAGAGAGCTATGACGTCGCATGCACGCGATCAACCACTTTGTACAAGAAAGTTGGC
TTGCCTACATTAGACCGGCCTTCAATGCAAATCTTAACCTCCTGAGGAATTAGAGAAGGCTTAGGAAGAG
TCAAAGGTGGTTCGTCTTCTGACTTCTCCAGTTTGCGGCTCTCTGGCGCCGACCACCTCCTCTTCCTCGT
TGCCGCGGGCTTGCTGGGTTCTATTTTGGTGAGGAAGGGCGCTGCAGGCAATCCCATTTTCTCTGGAAAC
TTCAGTTCGCCATTCTCAGAGAGCATCTGGGCACTCCCCTGGTTGATTCCGTTTTCCTGCTCGGCATACC
TGTGTCTGCTGCCCGCCAGGCCGTCGGCCTTTGAGTGCTTCAGCAGGACGCTGGCGGGATCCACGGGCTG
GCCCTTTTTAACAGAGCCGTTCTTCAGGTTCTTGAGGGTAAGCGAGATGCAGACATCCCCAACTGAGAGT
TTGGAACACGGCAAATCAAAGAGCTGGCTGGTTCTCTCCGGACAGCAGGATGACCAGCCCTGTCCAAACA
CAAAAAAAGGATACTCTACCAAAACTTCAACGCTGACCTGGGCTCGGTGCTCCCCGACGGCGAACTGTAT
CACGGCCACGCCCGGGCTATGGCTGTCTTCAATCCTCTCTACGGTGCTGGAGTCGATCTTCAGGTCGTTG
CTTATCTCTGCACTCTGGATGAAATCTTCTGTTTTTAAGTCTTCCACCTTCTTTAGCTCCCCGTTGGCCA
ACTGGATGATGGAGCCTTTCATGAAGTAGGGAGGCAGCGTAGGGGGAGCCGCCGCCGGGGAGGCCACGGA
CTGCACCACAGGCAGGTGGATCTGGGCCTGCACCATGGCTGGGTAGGCGGCCTGGGTGACCAGGGCCTCA
GGGTTGAAGTTCTCGCTCT
